>Addgene plasmid #19741 | hBax C3-EGFP | addgene full sequence | sequence record 364700 | Addgene NGS Result
CACATGTTCTTTCCTGCGTTATCCCCTGATTCTGTGGATAACCGTATTACCGCCATGCATTAGTTATTAA
TAGTAATCAATTACGGGGTCATTAGTTCATAGCCCATATATGGAGTTCCGCGTTACATAACTTACGGTAA
ATGGCCCGCCTGGCTGACCGCCCAACGACCCCCGCCCATTGACGTCAATAATGACGTATGTTCCCATAGT
AACGCCAATAGGGACTTTCCATTGACGTCAATGGGTGGAGTATTTACGGTAAACTGCCCACTTGGCAGTA
CATCAAGTGTATCATATGCCAAGTACGCCCCCTATTGACGTCAATGACGGTAAATGGCCCGCCTGGCATT
ATGCCCAGTACATGACCTTATGGGACTTTCCTACTTGGCAGTACATCTACGTATTAGTCATCGCTATTAC
CATGGTGATGCGGTTTTGGCAGTACATCAATGGGCGTGGATAGCGGTTTGACTCACGGGGATTTCCAAGT
CTCCACCCCATTGACGTCAATGGGAGTTTGTTTTGGCACCAAAATCAACGGGACTTTCCAAAATGTCGTA
ACAACTCCGCCCCATTGACGCAAATGGGCGGTAGGCGTGTACGGTGGGAGGTCTATATAAGCAGAGCTGG
TTTAGTGAACCGTCAGATCCGCTAGCGCTACCGGTCGCCACCATGGTGAGCAAGGGCGAGGAGCTGTTCA
CCGGGGTGGTGCCCATCCTGGTCGAGCTGGACGGCGACGTAAACGGCCACAAGTTCAGCGTGTCCGGCGA
GGGCGAGGGCGATGCCACCTACGGCAAGCTGACCCTGAAGTTCATCTGCACCACCGGCAAGCTGCCCGTG
CCCTGGCCCACCCTCGTGACCACCCTGACCTACGGCGTGCAGTGCTTCAGCCGCTACCCCGACCACATGA
AGCAGCACGACTTCTTCAAGTCCGCCATGCCCGAAGGCTACGTCCAGGAGCGCACCATCTTCTTCAAGGA
CGACGGCAACTACAAGACCCGCGCCGAGGTGAAGTTCGAGGGCGACACCCTGGTGAACCGCATCGAGCTG
AAGGGCATCGACTTCAAGGAGGACGGCAACATCCTGGGGCACAAGCTGGAGTACAACTACAACAGCCACA
ACGTCTATATCATGGCCGACAAGCAGAAGAACGGCATCAAGGTGAACTTCAAGATCCGCCACAACATCGA
GGACGGCAGCGTGCAGCTCGCCGACCACTACCAGCAGAACACCCCCATCGGCGACGGCCCCGTGCTGCTG
CCCGACAACCACTACCTGAGCACCCAGTCCGCCCTGAGCAAAGACCCCAACGAGAAGCGCGATCACATGG
TCCTGCTGGAGTTCGTGACCGCCGCCGGGATCACTCTCGGCATGGACGAGCTGTACAAGTACTCAGATCT
CGAGCTCAAGCTTATGGACGGGTCCGGGGAGCAGCCCAGAGGCGGGGGGCCCACCAGCTCTGAGCAGATC
ATGAAGACAGGGGCCCTTTTGCTTCAGGGTTTCATCCAGGATCGAGCAGGGCGAATGGGGGGGGAGGCAC
CCGAGCTGGCCCTGGACCCGGTGCCTCAGGATGCGTCCACCAAGAAGCTGAGCGAGTGTCTCAAGCGCAT
CGGGGACGAACTGGACAGTAACATGGAGCTGCAGAGGATGATTGCCGCCGTGGACACAGACTCCCCCCGA
GAGGTCTTTTTCCGAGTGGCAGCTGACATGTTTTCTGACGGCAACTTCAACTGGGGCCGGGTTGTCGCCC
TTTTCTACTTTGCCAGCAAACTGGTGCTCAAGGCCCTGTGCACCAAGGTGCCGGAACTGATCAGAACCAT
CATGGGCTGGACATTGGACTTCCTCCGGGAGCGGCTGTTGGGCTGGATCCAAGACCAGGGTGGTTGGGAC
GGCCTCCTCTCCTACTTTGGGACGCCCACGTGGCAGACCGTGACCATCTTTGTGGCGGGAGTGCTCACCG
CCTCGCTCACCATCTGGAAGAAGATGGGCTGAGAATTCTGCAGTCGACGGTACCGCGGGCCCGGGATCCA
CCGGATCTAGATAACTGATCATAATCAGCCATACCACATTTGTAGAGGTTTTACTTGCTTTAAAAAACCT
CCCACACCTCCCCCTGAACCTGAAACATAAAATGAATGCAATTGTTGTTGTTAACTTGTTTATTGCAGCT
TATAATGGTTACAAATAAAGCAATAGCATCACAAATTTCACAAATAAAGCATTTTTTTCACTGCATTCTA
GTTGTGGTTTGTCCAAACTCATCAATGTATCTTAACGCGTAAATTGTAAGCGTTAATATTTTGTTAAAAT
TCGCGTTAAATTTTTGTTAAATCAGCTCATTTTTTAACCAATAGGCCGAAATCGGCAAAATCCCTTATAA
ATCAAAAGAATAGACCGAGATAGGGT
[37 nt withheld, positions 2407-2443]
AAAGAACGTGGACTCCAACGTCAAAGG
[49 nt withheld, positions 2471-2519]
T
[91 nt withheld, positions 2521-2611]
G
[124 nt withheld, positions 2613-2736]
CAGGTGGCACTTTTCGGGGAAATGTGCGCGGAACCCCTATTTGTTTATTTTTCTAAATACATTCAAATAT
GTATCCGCTCATGAGACAATAACCCTGATAAATGCTTCAATAATATTGAAAAAGGAAGAGTCCTGAGGCG
GAAAGAACCAGCTGTGGAATGTGTGTCAGTTAGGGTGTGGAAAGTCCCCAGGCTCCCCAGCAGGCAGAAG
TATGCAAAGCATGCATCTCAATTAGTCAGCAACCAGGTGTGGAAAGTCCCCAGGCTCCCCAGCAGGCAGA
AGTATGCAAAGCATGCATCTCAATTAGTCAGCAACCATAGTCCCGCCCCTAACTCCGCCCATCCCGCCCC
TAACTCCGCCCAGTTCCGCCCATTCTCCGCCCCATGGCTGACTAATTTTTTTTATTTATGCAGAGGCCGA
GGCCGCCTCGGCCTCTGAGCTATTCCAGAAGTAGTGAGGAGGCTTTTTTGGAGGCCTAGGCTTTTGCAAA
GATCGATCAAGAGACAGGATGAGGATCGTTTCGCATGATTGAACAAGATGGATTGCACGCAGGTTCTCCG
GCCGCTTGGGTGGAGAGGCTATTCGGCTATGACTGGGCACAACAGACAATCGGCTGCTCTGATGCCGCCG
TGTTCCGGCTGTCAGCGCAGGGGCGCCCGGTTCTTTTTGTCAAGACCGACCTGTCCGGTGCCCTGAATGA
ACTGCAAGACGAGGCAGCGCGGCTATCGTGGCTGGCCACGACGGGCGTTCCTTGCGCAGCTGTGCTCGAC
GTTGTCACTGAAGCGGGAAGGGACTGGCTGCTATTGGGCGAAGTGCCGGGGCAGGATCTCCTGTCATCTC
ACCTTGCTCCTGCCGAGAAAGTATCCATCATGGCTGATGCAATGCGGCGGCTGCATACGCTTGATCCGGC
TACCTGCCCATTCGACCACCAAGCGAAACATCGCATCGAGCGAGCACGTACTCGGATGGAAGCCGGTCTT
GTCGATCAGGATGATCTGGACGAAGAGCATCAGGGGCTCGCGCCAGCCGAACTGTTCGCCAGGCTCAAGG
CGAGCATGCCCGACGGCGAGGATCTCGTCGTGACCCATGGCGATGCCTGCTTGCCGAATATCATGGTGGA
AAATGGCCGCTTTTCTGGATTCATCGACTGTGGCCGGCTGGGTGTGGCGGACCGCTATCAGGACATAGCG
TTGGCTACCCGTGATATTGCTGAAGAGCTTGGCGGCGAATGGGCTGACCGCTTCCTCGTGCTTTACGGTA
TCGCCGCTCCCGATTCGCAGCGCATCGCCTTCTATCGCCTTCTTGACGAGTTCTTCTGAGCGGGACTCTG
GGGTTCGAAATGACCGACCAAGCGACGCCCAACCTGCCATCACGAGATTTCGATTCCACCGCCGCCTTCT
ATGAAAGGTTGGGCTTCGGAATCGTTTTCCGGGACGCCGGCTGGATGATCCTCCAGCGCGGGGATCTCAT
GCTGGAGTTCTTCGCCCACCCTAGGGGGAGGCTAACTGAAACACGGAAGGAGACAATACCGGAAGGAACC
CGCGCTATGACGGCAATAAAAAGACAGAATAAAACGCACGGTGTTGGGTCGTTTGTTCATAAACGCGGGG
TTCGGTCCCAGGGCTGGCACTCTGTCGATACCCCACCGAGACCCCATTGGGGCCAATACGCCCGCGTTTC
TTCCTTTTCCCCACCCCACCCCCCAAGTTCGGGTGAAGGCCCAGGGCTCGCAGCCAACGTCGGGGCGGCA
GGCCCTGCCATAGCCTCAGGTTACTCATATATACTTTAGATTGATTTAAAACTTCATTTTTAATTTAAAA
GGATCTAGGTGAAGATCCTTTTTGATAATCTCATGACCAAAATCCCTTAACGTGAGTTTTCGTTCCACTG
AGCGTCAGACCCCGTAGAAAAGATCAAAGGATCTTCTTGAGATCCTTTTTTTCTGCGCGTAATCTGCTGC
TTGCAAACAAAAAAACCACCGCTACCAGCGGTGGTTTGTTTGCCGGATCAAGAGCTACCAACTCTTTTTC
CGAAGGTAACTGGCTTCAGCAGAGCGCAGATACCAAATACTGTTCTTCTAGTGTAGCCGTAGTTAGGCCA
CCACTTCAAGAACTCTGTAGCACCGCCTACATACCTCGCTCTGCTAATCCTGTTACCAGTGGCTGCTGCC
AGTGGCGATAAGTCGTGTCTTACCGGGTTGGACTCAAGACGATAGTTACCGGATAAGGCGCAGCGGTCGG
GCTGAACGGGGGGTTCGTGCACACAGCCCAGCTTGGAGCGAACGACCTACACCGAACTGAGATACCTACA
GCGTGAGCTATGAGAAAGCGCCACGCTTCCCGAAGGGAGAAAGGCGGACAGGTATCCGGTAAGCGGCAGG
GTCGGAACAGGAGAGCGCACGAGGGAGCTTCCAGGGGGAAACGCCTGGTATCTTTATAGTCCTGTCGGGT
TTCGCCACCTCTGACTTGAGCGTCGATTTTTGTGATGCTCGTCAGGGGGGCGGAGCCTATGGAAAAACGC
CAGCAACGCGGCCTTTTTACGGTTCCTGGCCTTTTGCTGGCCTTTTGCT
Features (pLannotate 1.2.2; 17 found; start..end, strand, type, name):
      1..53      +  rep_origin     RSF ori (fragment): Plasmids containing the RSF 1030 origin of replication can be propagated in E. coli cells that contain additional plasmids with compatible origins.
    121..424     +  enhancer       CMV enhancer: human cytomegalovirus immediate early enhancer
    425..628     +  promoter       CMV promoter: human cytomegalovirus (CMV) immediate early promoter
    673..1389    +  CDS            EGFP: EGFP is a basic (constitutively fluorescent) green fluorescent protein published in 1996, derived from Aequorea victoria. It is reported to be a rapidly-maturing weak dimer with moderate acid sensitivity.
   1391..1413    +  misc_feature   MCS (fragment): multiple cloning site
   1414..1989    +  CDS            BAX: BAX_HUMAN - Also known as BCL2L4. Experimental evidence at protein level: Swiss-Prot protein existence level 1. Plays a role in the mitochondrial apoptotic process. Under normal conditions, BAX is largely cytosolic via constant retrotranslocation from mitochondria to the cytosol mediated by BCL2L1/Bcl-xL, which avoids accumulation of toxic BAX levels at the mitochondrial outer membrane (MOM) (PubMed:21458670). Under stress conditions, undergoes a conformation change that causes translocation to the mitochondrion membrane, leading to the release of cytochrome c that then triggers apoptosis. Pro
   1993..2029    +  misc_feature   MCS (fragment): multiple cloning site
   2046..2130    +  CDS            large T antigen (fragment): large T antigen from SV40 (simian virus 40)
   2153..2274    +  polyA_signal   SV40 poly(A) signal: SV40 polyadenylation signal
   2308..2736    -  rep_origin     f1 ori (sequence partly withheld): f1 bacteriophage origin of replication; arrow indicates direction of (+) strand synthesis
   2763..2867    +  promoter       AmpR promoter: bla
   2869..3226    +  promoter       SV40 promoter: SV40 enhancer and early promoter
   3261..4055    +  CDS            NeoR/KanR: aminoglycoside phosphotransferase from Tn5; aph(3')-II (or nptII); confers resistance to neomycin, kanamycin, and G418 (Geneticin®)
   4076..4228    +  CDS            ble (fragment): BLE_KLEPN - Experimental evidence at protein level: Swiss-Prot protein existence level 1. Binding protein with a strong affinity to the bleomycin family of antibiotics. Binds to CL990; an antimitotic-antibiotic compound. From Klebsiella pneumoniae.
   4287..4334    +  polyA_signal   HSV TK poly(A) signal: herpes simplex virus thymidine kinase polyadenylation signal (Cole and Stacy, 1985)
   4425..4441    -  polyA_signal   bGH poly(A) signal (fragment): bovine growth hormone polyadenylation signal
   4663..5251    +  rep_origin     ori: high-copy-number ColE1/pMB1/pBR322/pUC origin of replication
