[The description below was written by a language model from this plasmid's Addgene catalogue record and pLannotate feature annotations shown in this document.]
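Description:
hBax C3-EGFP is a mammalian expression plasmid built on the C3-EGFP backbone that produces human Bax (BCL2-associated X protein, BAX/BCL2L4) fused at its N-terminus to EGFP. The sequenced record is about 5.3 kb, consistent with a roughly 4.7 kb backbone plus the 579 bp wild-type Bax coding sequence, which was inserted between the HindIII and EcoRI sites of the multiple cloning site, both of which remain intact. Expression is driven by the human cytomegalovirus immediate-early enhancer and promoter. The EGFP open reading frame is followed by a short stretch of polylinker and then the BAX coding sequence, and the transcript is terminated by the SV40 polyadenylation signal.

The plasmid is propagated in E. coli at high copy from a ColE1/pUC-type origin, and it also carries an f1 origin for single-stranded DNA production. A single NeoR/KanR (Tn5 aminoglycoside phosphotransferase) gene serves both hosts. A bacterial bla-type promoter gives kanamycin resistance in bacteria, while the adjacent SV40 enhancer/early promoter, with the HSV TK poly(A) signal downstream, gives G418 resistance for selecting stably transfected mammalian cells. Several small annotated fragments (RSF ori, large T antigen, ble, bGH poly(A)) appear to be partial matches within backbone sequence rather than functional elements.

Bax is a pro-apoptotic protein that is largely cytosolic in healthy cells and moves to the mitochondrial outer membrane under stress, which triggers cytochrome c release. The GFP fusion therefore allows Bax localisation and redistribution to be followed by fluorescence microscopy in living cells. This fits the associated publication on how the Bax C-terminus governs subcellular location and cell death.
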