Addgene plasmid #19741: hBax C3-EGFP
Depositing lab: Richard Youle. Depositing organization: National Institute of Neurological Disorders and Strokes (NINDS). Publication: Conformation of the Bax C-terminus regulates subcellular location and cell death. Nechushtan A, Smith CL, Hsu YT, Youle RJ. EMBO J. 1999 May 4. 18(9):2330-41. 10.1093/emboj/18.9.2330 PubMed 10228148.
Backbone
  Vector backbone: C3-EGFP
  Backbone size w/o insert (bp): 4700
  Vector type: Mammalian Expression
  Selectable markers: Neomycin (select with G418)
Growth in bacteria
  Bacterial resistance: Kanamycin, 50 μg/mL
  Growth temperature: 37°C
  Growth strain: DH5alpha
  Copy number: High Copy
Gene/Insert
  Gene/Insert name: Bax (alt name: BCL2-associated X protein)
  Species: H. sapiens (human)
  Insert size (bp): 579
  Mutation: none
  GenBank ID: NM_138761
  Entrez Gene: BAX (a.k.a. BCL2L4)
  Tag / fusion protein: GFP (N terminal on backbone)
  Cloning method: Restriction Enzyme; 5′ cloning site HindIII (not destroyed); 3′ cloning site EcoRI (not destroyed)
  Sequencing primers: 5′ N/A
Terms and licenses: Academic/Nonprofit Terms; Industry Terms: Not Available to Industry
How to cite: hBax C3-EGFP was a gift from Richard Youle (Addgene plasmid # 19741 ; http://n2t.net/addgene:19741 ; RRID:Addgene_19741)
